>Addgene plasmid #135361 | S2 1058 V82G ABEMax | addgene full sequence | sequence record 269053 | Addgene NGS Result
CATAGTTAAGCCAGTATCTGCTCCCTGCTTGTGTGTTGGAGGTCGCTGAGTAGTGCGCGAGCAAAATTTA
AGCTACAACAAGGCAAGGCTTGACCGACAATTGCATGAAGAATCTGCTTAGGGTTAGGCGTTTTGCGCTG
CTTCGCGATGTACGGGCCAGATATACGCGTTGACATTGATTATTGACTAGTTATTAATAGTAATCAATTA
CGGGGTCATTAGTTCATAGCCCATATATGGAGTTCCGCGTTACATAACTTACGGTAAATGGCCCGCCTGG
CTGACCGCCCAACGACCCCCGCCCATTGACGTCAATAATGACGTATGTTCCCATAGTAACGCCAATAGGG
ACTTTCCATTGACGTCAATGGGTGGAGTATTTACGGTAAACTGCCCACTTGGCAGTACATCAAGTGTATC
ATATGCCAAGTACGCCCCCTATTGACGTCAATGACGGTAAATGGCCCGCCTGGCATTATGCCCAGTACAT
GACCTTATGGGACTTTCCTACTTGGCAGTACATCTACGTATTAGTCATCGCTATTACCATGGTGATGCGG
TTTTGGCAGTACATCAATGGGCGTGGATAGCGGTTTGACTCACGGGGATTTCCAAGTCTCCACCCCATTG
ACGTCAATGGGAGTTTGTTTTGGCACCAAAATCAACGGGACTTTCCAAAATGTCGTAACAACTCCGCCCC
ATTGACGCAAATGGGCGGTAGGCGTGTACGGTGGGAGGTCTATATAAGCAGAGCTCTCTGGCTAACTAGA
GAACCCACTGCTTACTGGCTTATCGAAATTAATACGACTCACTATAGGGAGACCCAAGCTGGCTAGCGTT
TAAACTTAAGCTTGCCACCATGGATAAAAAATATAGCATTGGTCTGGCGATTGGCACCAACTCCGTGGGC
TGGGCTGTGATTACCGATGAATACAAGGTTCCGAGCAAGAAGTTTAAGGTGCTGGGTAACACCGACCGTC
ACAGCATCAAGAAGAACCTGATTGGCGCTCTGCTGTTTGACAGCGGCGAGACCGCGGAAGCCACCCGCCT
GAAGCGCACCGCGCGTCGCCGTTATACCCGTCGTAAGAACCGCATTTGCTATCTGCAAGAAATCTTCAGC
AACGAGATGGCGAAAGTGGATGACAGCTTTTTCCACCGCCTGGAAGAGAGCTTTCTGGTGGAGGAAGATA
AGAAGCACGAGCGTCACCCGATCTTCGGTAACATTGTGGACGAGGTGGCCTATCACGAAAAGTATCCGAC
CATCTACCACCTGCGTAAAAAACTGGTGGATAGCACCGACAAAGCTGATCTGCGCCTGATCTATCTGGCT
CTGGCGCACATGATCAAATTCCGCGGCCACTTCCTGATTGAGGGTGACCTGAACCCGGACAACAGCGATG
TGGATAAACTGTTTATTCAGCTGGTGCAGACCTATAACCAGCTGTTTGAAGAGAACCCGATCAACGCGAG
CGGCGTGGACGCGAAAGCTATTCTGAGCGCGCGTCTGAGCAAGAGCCGTCGTCTGGAAAACCTGATCGCG
CAGCTGCCGGGCGAGAAGAAAAACGGTCTGTTTGGCAACCTGATTGCCCTGAGCCTGGGTCTGACCCCGA
ACTTTAAGAGCAACTTCGACCTGGCGGAGGACGCGAAACTGCAACTGAGCAAAGATACCTATGACGACGA
CCTGGATAACCTGCTGGCGCAGATCGGCGATCAGTATGCTGACCTGTTTCTGGCGGCCAAAAACCTGAGC
GACGCGATTCTGCTGAGCGACATCCTGCGTGTGAACACCGAGATTACCAAAGCGCCGCTGAGCGCCAGCA
TGATTAAGCGTTACGACGAACACCACCAGGACCTGACCCTGCTGAAAGCCCTGGTGCGCCAGCAGCTGCC
GGAGAAGTACAAAGAAATCTTTTTCGATCAGAGCAAAAACGGTTATGCCGGTTATATTGACGGTGGCGCG
AGCCAGGAGGAGTTTTATAAGTTCATTAAGCCGATTCTGGAAAAGATGGACGGCACCGAGGAGCTGCTGG
TGAAGCTGAACCGCGAAGACCTGCTGCGCAAACAGCGTACCTTTGATAACGGTAGCATTCCGCACCAGAT
TCACCTGGGCGAACTGCACGCGATTCTGCGTCGCCAGGAGGACTTCTATCCGTTCCTGAAGGATAACCGT
GAGAAAATTGAGAAGATTCTGACCTTCCGTATCCCGTACTATGTGGGCCCGCTGGCTCGTGGTAACAGCC
GTTTCGCTTGGATGACCCGTAAAAGCGAGGAGACCATTACCCCGTGGAACTTCGAGGAAGTGGTGGACAA
AGGTGCCAGCGCGCAGAGCTTTATCGAGCGCATGACCAACTTCGACAAAAACCTGCCGAACGAAAAAGTG
CTGCCGAAACACAGCCTGCTGTATGAATACTTCACCGTGTATAACGAACTGACCAAGGTGAAGTATGTGA
CCGAAGGTATGCGCAAGCCGGCTTTTCTGAGCGGCGAGCAGAAGAAGGCGATTGTGGACCTGCTGTTCAA
GACCAACCGTAAAGTGACCGTGAAGCAGCTGAAGGAGGACTACTTCAAGAAAATTGAATGCTTTGACAGC
GTGGAGATCAGCGGCGTGGAGGACCGCTTCAACGCGAGCCTGGGCACCTACCACGATCTGCTGAAGATCA
TTAAGGATAAAGATTTTCTGGACAACGAGGAAAACGAAGACATCCTGGAGGATATTGTGCTGACCCTGAC
CCTGTTTGAGGATCGTGAAATGATTGAAGAACGCCTGAAGACCTATGCTCACCTGTTCGATGATAAAGTG
ATGAAACAGCTGAAGCGTCGTCGTTATACCGGTTGGGGCCGTCTGAGCCGCAAACTGATCAACGGCATTC
GTGACAAACAGAGCGGCAAGACCATCCTGGATTTTCTGAAAAGCGATGGCTTTGCGAACCGTAACTTTAT
GCAGCTGATTCACGATGATAGCCTGACCTTCAAGGAGGACATTCAGAAGGCGCAGGTGAGCGGCCAGGGT
GACAGCCTGCACGAGCACATTGCGAACCTGGCGGGCAGCCCGGCGATTAAGAAAGGCATTCTGCAAACCG
TGAAAGTGGTGGATGAACTGGTGAAAGTGATGGGCCGCCACAAGCCGGAGAACATTGTGATCGAGATGGC
CCGTGAGAACCAGACCACCCAGAAAGGCCAGAAGAACAGCCGCGAGCGCATGAAGCGTATTGAAGAGGGT
ATCAAGGAGCTGGGCAGCCAGATCCTGAAGGAACACCCGGTGGAAAACACCCAGCTGCAAAACGAGAAAC
TGTATCTGTACTACCTGCAAAACGGCCGTGACATGTATGTGGATCAGGAACTGGACATCAACCGCCTGAG
CGACTACGACGTGGATGCGATCGTGCCGCAGAGCTTCCTGAAAGACGACAGCATTGATAACAAGGTGCTG
ACCCGTAGCGACAAGAACCGTGGCAAAAGCGATAACGTGCCGAGCGAGGAGGTGGTGAAAAAGATGAAAA
ACTATTGGCGCCAGCTGCTGAACGCGAAGCTGATTACCCAGCGCAAGTTCGACAACCTGACCAAGGCTGA
GCGTGGTGGCCTGAGCGAGCTGGACAAGGCTGGCTTTATCAAACGCCAGCTGGTGGAGACCCGCCAGATC
ACCAAGCACGTGGCGCAGATCCTGGATAGCCGTATGAACACCAAATACGATGAGAACGATAAGCTGATCC
GCGAGGTGAAAGTGATCACCCTGAAGAGCAAGCTGGTGAGCGATTTTCGCAAGGACTTCCAGTTCTACAA
GGTGCGCGAAATCAACAACTACCACCACGCGCACGATGCGTATCTGAACGCGGTGGTGGGCACCGCTCTG
ATCAAGAAATATCCGAAGCTGGAGAGCGAGTTCGTGTACGGTGACTATAAAGTGTACGACGTGCGCAAAA
TGATTGCCAAGAGCGAGCAGGAGATTGGTAAAGCTACCGCTAAATATTTCTTTTACAGCAACATCATGAA
CTTCTTTAAGACCGAGATCACCCTGGCCAACGGTGAAATCCGTCCGAAGAAGAAACGTAAGGTGGGTAGC
AGCGGTAGCCCGAAAAAGAAGCGCAAAGTGGGCAGCGACGCGCTGGACGATTTCGATCTGGACATGCTGG
GCAGCGATGCGCTGGATGATTTCGGCGGTGGCAGCTCTGAGGTGGAGTTTTCCCACGAGTACTGGATGAG
ACATGCCCTGACCCTGGCCAAGAGGGCACGCGATGAGAGGGAGGTGCCTGTGGGAGCCGTGCTGGTGCTG
AACAATAGAGTGATCGGCGAGGGCTGGAACAGAGCCATCGGCCTGCACGACCCAACAGCCCATGCCGAAA
TTATGGCCCTGAGACAGGGCGGCCTGGTCATGCAGAACTACAGACTGATTGACGCCACCCTGTACGGCAC
ATTCGAGCCTTGCGTGATGTGCGCCGGCGCCATGATCCACTCTAGGATCGGCCGCGTGGTGTTTGGCGTG
AGGAACGCAAAAACCGGCGCCGCAGGCTCCCTGATGGACGTGCTGCACTACCCCGGCATGAATCACCGCG
TCGAAATTACCGAGGGAATCCTGGCAGATGAATGTGCCGCCCTGCTGTGCTATTTCTTTCGGATGCCTAG
ACAGGTGTTCAATGCTCAGAAGAAGGCCCAGAGCTCCACCGACGGCGGTAGCGGCGGTAGCGGTGGTAGC
GGCGGCAGCGGTGGTAGCGGTGGCAGCGGTGGTCGCAAACGCCCGCTGATCGAAACCAACGGCGAAACCG
GTGAAATCGTGTGGGATAAGGGTCGCGATTTCGCGACCGTGCGCAAGGTGCTGAGCATGCCGCAGGTGAA
CATCGTGAAGAAGACCGAAGTGCAGACCGGCGGTTTTAGCAAGGAAAGCATCCTGCCGAAGCGCAACAGC
GATAAGCTGATCGCGCGTAAGAAGGACTGGGACCCGAAAAAGTATGGTGGCTTCGACAGCCCGACCGTGG
CGTACAGCGTGCTGGTGGTGGCCAAGGTGGAAAAGGGCAAAAGCAAAAAACTGAAAAGCGTGAAGGAGCT
GCTGGGTATTACCATTATGGAACGTAGCAGCTTTGAGAAGAACCCGATCGACTTCCTGGAGGCGAAGGGT
TACAAGGAAGTGAAGAAAGATCTGATCATCAAACTGCCGAAGTACAGCCTGTTTGAGCTGGAAAACGGCC
GTAAGCGTATGCTGGCGAGCGCGGGTGAGCTGCAAAAAGGTAACGAGCTGGCGCTGCCGAGCAAGTACGT
GAACTTTCTGTACCTGGCGAGCCACTATGAAAAACTGAAAGGCAGCCCGGAGGACAACGAGCAGAAGCAG
CTGTTTGTGGAGCAGCACAAGCACTATCTGGACGAAATCATCGAACAGATCAGCGAGTTCAGCAAACGCG
TGATTCTGGCCGACGCCAACCTGGACAAAGTGCTGAGCGCCTACAACAAGCACCGCGATAAACCGATTCG
CGAACAGGCCGAGAACATCATTCACCTGTTTACCCTGACCAACCTGGGCGCGCCGGCGGCGTTCAAATAC
TTTGATACCACCATTGATCGCAAACGCTACACCAGCACCAAGGAAGTGCTGGATGCGACCCTGATCCACC
AGAGCATTACCGGTCTGTACGAAACCCGCATCGATCTGAGCCAGCTGGGCGGCGATAGCGGTGGTAGCAA
GCGTCCGGCGGCGACCAAAAAGGCCGGCCAGGCGAAGAAGAAGAAGGACTACAAGGATGACGATGACAAA
GGCAGCGGCGCCACCAACTTCAGCCTGCTGAAGCAGGCCGGTGACGTGGAAGAAAACCCCGGCCCGATGG
CGAAGCCGCTGAGCCAGGAGGAAAGCACCCTGATTGAGCGCGCCACCGCGACCATCAACAGCATTCCGAT
TAGCGAAGACTACAGCGTGGCGAGCGCCGCTCTGAGCAGCGATGGCCGTATCTTCACCGGCGTGAACGTG
TACCACTTTACCGGCGGTCCGTGCGCGGAACTGGTGGTGCTGGGCACCGCGGCGGCTGCGGCTGCGGGTA
ACCTGACCTGCATCGTGGCCATTGGTAACGAAAACCGCGGCATTCTGAGCCCGTGCGGCCGTTGCCGCCA
GGTGCTGCTGGACCTGCACCCCGGTATCAAAGCGATTGTGAAAGATAGCGATGGTCAACCGACCGCTGTG
GGTATCCGTGAACTGCTGCCATCCGGCTATGTTTGGGAGGGCTAAGGTACCGAGCTCGGATCCACTAGTC
CAGTGTGGTGGAATTCTGCAGATATCCAGCACAGTGGCGGCCGCTCGAGTCTAGAGGGCCCGTTTAAACC
CGCTGATCAGCCTCGACTGTGCCTTCTAGTTGCCAGCCATCTGTTGTTTGCCCCTCCCCCGTGCCTTCCT
TGACCCTGGAAGGTGCCACTCCCACTGTCCTTTCCTAATAAAATGAGGAAATTGCATCGCATTGTCTGAG
TAGGTGTCATTCTATTCTGGGGGGTGGGGTGGGGCAGGACAGCAAGGGGGAGGATTGGGAAGACAATAGC
AGGCATGCTGGGGATGCGGTGGGCTCTATGGCTTCTGAGGCGGAAAGAACCAGCTGGGGCTCTAGGGGGT
ATCCCC
[124 nt withheld, positions 6587-6710]
C
[91 nt withheld, positions 6712-6802]
A
[49 nt withheld, positions 6804-6852]
CCTTTGACGTTGGAGTCCACGTTCTTT
[37 nt withheld, positions 6880-6916]
ACCCTATCTCGGTCTATTCTTTTGATTTATAAGGGATTTTGCCGATTTCGGCCTATTGGTTAAAAAATGA
GCTGATTTAACAAAAATTTAACGCGAATTAATTCTGTGGAATGTGTGTCAGTTAGGGTGTGGAAAGTCCC
CAGGCTCCCCAGCAGGCAGAAGTATGCAAAGCATGCATCTCAATTAGTCAGCAACCAGGTGTGGAAAGTC
CCCAGGCTCCCCAGCAGGCAGAAGTATGCAAAGCATGCATCTCAATTAGTCAGCAACCATAGTCCCGCCC
CTAACTCCGCCCATCCCGCCCCTAACTCCGCCCAGTTCCGCCCATTCTCCGCCCCATGGCTGACTAATTT
TTTTTATTTATGCAGAGGCCGAGGCCGCCTCTGCCTCTGAGCTATTCCAGAAGTAGTGAGGAGGCTTTTT
TGGAGGCCTAGGCTTTTGCAAAAAGCTCCCGGGAGCTTGTATATCCATTTTCGGATCTGATCAAGAGACA
GGATGAGGATCGTTTCGCATGATTGAACAAGATGGATTGCACGCAGGTTCTCCGGCCGCTTGGGTGGAGA
GGCTATTCGGCTATGACTGGGCACAACAGACAATCGGCTGCTCTGATGCCGCCGTGTTCCGGCTGTCAGC
GCAGGGGCGCCCGGTTCTTTTTGTCAAGACCGACCTGTCCGGTGCCCTGAATGAACTGCAGGACGAGGCA
GCGCGGCTATCGTGGCTGGCCACGACGGGCGTTCCTTGCGCAGCTGTGCTCGACGTTGTCACTGAAGCGG
GAAGGGACTGGCTGCTATTGGGCGAAGTGCCGGGGCAGGATCTCCTGTCATCTCACCTTGCTCCTGCCGA
GAAAGTATCCATCATGGCTGATGCAATGCGGCGGCTGCATACGCTTGATCCGGCTACCTGCCCATTCGAC
CACCAAGCGAAACATCGCATCGAGCGAGCACGTACTCGGATGGAAGCCGGTCTTGTCGATCAGGATGATC
TGGACGAAGAGCATCAGGGGCTCGCGCCAGCCGAACTGTTCGCCAGGCTCAAGGCGCGCATGCCCGACGG
CGAGGATCTCGTCGTGACCCATGGCGATGCCTGCTTGCCGAATATCATGGTGGAAAATGGCCGCTTTTCT
GGATTCATCGACTGTGGCCGGCTGGGTGTGGCGGACCGCTATCAGGACATAGCGTTGGCTACCCGTGATA
TTGCTGAAGAGCTTGGCGGCGAATGGGCTGACCGCTTCCTCGTGCTTTACGGTATCGCCGCTCCCGATTC
GCAGCGCATCGCCTTCTATCGCCTTCTTGACGAGTTCTTCTGAGCGGGACTCTGGGGTTCGAAATGACCG
ACCAAGCGACGCCCAACCTGCCATCACGAGATTTCGATTCCACCGCCGCCTTCTATGAAAGGTTGGGCTT
CGGAATCGTTTTCCGGGACGCCGGCTGGATGATCCTCCAGCGCGGGGATCTCATGCTGGAGTTCTTCGCC
CACCCCAACTTGTTTATTGCAGCTTATAATGGTTACAAATAAAGCAATAGCATCACAAATTTCACAAATA
AAGCATTTTTTTCACTGCATTCTAGTTGTGGTTTGTCCAAACTCATCAATGTATCTTATCATGTCTGTAT
ACCGTCGACCTCTAGCTAGAGCTTGGCGTAATCATGGTCATAGCTGTTTCCTGTGTGAAATTGTTATCCG
CTCACAATTCCACACAACATACGAGCCGGAAGCATAAAGTGTAAAGCCTGGGGTGCCTAATGAGTGAGCT
AACTCACATTAATTGCGTTGCGCTCACTGCCCGCTTTCCAGTCGGGAAACCTGTCGTGCCAGCTGCATTA
ATGAATCGGCCAACGCGCGGGGAGAGGCGGTTTGCGTATTGGGCGCTCTTCCGCTTCCTCGCTCACTGAC
TCGCTGCGCTCGGTCGTTCGGCTGCGGCGAGCGGTATCAGCTCACTCAAAGGCGGTAATACGGTTATCCA
CAGAATCAGGGGATAACGCAGGAAAGAACATGTGAGCAAAAGGCCAGCAAAAGGCCAGGAACCGTAAAAA
GGCCGCGTTGCTGGCGTTTTTCCATAGGCTCCGCCCCCCTGACGAGCATCACAAAAATCGACGCTCAAGT
CAGAGGTGGCGAAACCCGACAGGACTATAAAGATACCAGGCGTTTCCCCCTGGAAGCTCCCTCGTGCGCT
CTCCTGTTCCGACCCTGCCGCTTACCGGATACCTGTCCGCCTTTCTCCCTTCGGGAAGCGTGGCGCTTTC
TCATAGCTCACGCTGTAGGTATCTCAGTTCGGTGTAGGTCGTTCGCTCCAAGCTGGGCTGTGTGCACGAA
CCCCCCGTTCAGCCCGACCGCTGCGCCTTATCCGGTAACTATCGTCTTGAGTCCAACCCGGTAAGACACG
ACTTATCGCCACTGGCAGCAGCCACTGGTAACAGGATTAGCAGAGCGAGGTATGTAGGCGGTGCTACAGA
GTTCTTGAAGTGGTGGCCTAACTACGGCTACACTAGAAGAACAGTATTTGGTATCTGCGCTCTGCTGAAG
CCAGTTACCTTCGGAAAAAGAGTTGGTAGCTCTTGATCCGGCAAACAAACCACCGCTGGTAGCGGTGGTT
TTTTTGTTTGCAAGCAGCAGATTACGCGCAGAAAAAAAGGATCTCAAGAAGATCCTTTGATCTTTTCTAC
GGGGTCTGACGCTCAGTGGAACGAAAACTCACGTTAAGGGATTTTGGTCATGAGATTATCAAAAAGGATC
TTCACCTAGATCCTTTTAAATTAAAAATGAAGTTTTAAATCAATCTAAAGTATATATGAGTAAACTTGGT
CTGACAGTTACCAATGCTTAATCAGTGAGGCACCTATCTCAGCGATCTGTCTATTTCGTTCATCCATAGT
TGCCTGACTCCCCGTCGTGTAGATAACTACGATACGGGAGGGCTTACCATCTGGCCCCAGTGCTGCAATG
ATACCGCGAGACCCACGCTCACCGGCTCCAGATTTATCAGCAATAAACCAGCCAGCCGGAAGGGCCGAGC
GCAGAAGTGGTCCTGCAACTTTATCCGCCTCCATCCAGTCTATTAATTGTTGCCGGGAAGCTAGAGTAAG
TAGTTCGCCAGTTAATAGTTTGCGCAACGTTGTTGCCATTGCTACAGGCATCGTGGTGTCACGCTCGTCG
TTTGGTATGGCTTCATTCAGCTCCGGTTCCCAACGATCAAGGCGAGTTACATGATCCCCCATGTTGTGCA
AAAAAGCGGTTAGCTCCTTCGGTCCTCCGATCGTTGTCAGAAGTAAGTTGGCCGCAGTGTTATCACTCAT
GGTTATGGCAGCACTGCATAATTCTCTTACTGTCATGCCATCCGTAAGATGCTTTTCTGTGACTGGTGAG
TACTCAACCAAGTCATTCTGAGAATAGTGTATGCGGCGACCGAGTTGCTCTTGCCCGGCGTCAATACGGG
ATAATACCGCGCCACATAGCAGAACTTTAAAAGTGCTCATCATTGGAAAACGTTCTTCGGGGCGAAAACT
CTCAAGGATCTTACCGCTGTTGAGATCCAGTTCGATGTAACCCACTCGTGCACCCAACTGATCTTCAGCA
TCTTTTACTTTCACCAGCGTTTCTGGGTGAGCAAAAACAGGAAGGCAAAATGCCGCAAAAAAGGGAATAA
GGGCGACACGGAAATGTTGAATACTCATACTCTTCCTTTTTCAATATTATTGAAGCATTTATCAGGGTTA
TTGTCTCATGAGCGGATACATATTTGAATGTATTTAGAAAAATAAACAAATAGGGGTTCCGCGCACATTT
CCCCGAAAAGTGCCACCTGACGTCGACGGATCGGGAGATCTCCCGATCCCCTATGGTGCACTCTCAGTAC
AATCTGCTCTGATGCCG
Features (pLannotate 1.2.2; 23 found; start..end, strand, type, name):
    172..551     +  enhancer       CMV enhancer: human cytomegalovirus immediate early enhancer
    552..755     +  promoter       CMV promoter: human cytomegalovirus (CMV) immediate early promoter
    751..784     +  LTR            5' LTR (truncated) (fragment): truncated 5' long terminal repeat (LTR) from HIV-1
    800..818     +  promoter       T7 promoter: promoter for bacteriophage T7 RNA polymerase
    860..5656    +  CDS            cas9: CAS9_STRP1 - Also known as csn1 From Streptococcus pyogenes serotype M1.
   5717..5739    +  CDS            3xFLAG (fragment): three tandem FLAG® epitope tags, followed by an enterokinase cleavage site
   5783..5802    +  CDS            P2A (fragment): 2A peptide from porcine teschovirus-1 polyprotein Eukaryotic ribosomes fail to insert a peptide bond between the Gly and Pro residues, yielding separate polypeptides.
   5816..6202    +  CDS            bsd: BSD_ASPTE - Experimental evidence at protein level: Swiss-Prot protein existence level 1. Catalyzes the deamination of the cytosine moiety of the antibiotics blasticidin S, cytomycin and acetylblasticidin S. From Aspergillus terreus.
   6317..6541    +  polyA_signal   bGH poly(A) signal: bovine growth hormone polyadenylation signal
   6545..6566    +  promoter       SV40 promoter (fragment): SV40 enhancer and early promoter
   6587..7015    +  rep_origin     f1 ori (sequence partly withheld): f1 bacteriophage origin of replication; arrow indicates direction of (+) strand synthesis
   7029..7358    +  promoter       SV40 promoter: SV40 enhancer and early promoter
   7425..8216    +  CDS            neo: KKA2_KLEPN - Also known as kan, nptII. Experimental evidence at protein level: Swiss-Prot protein existence level 1. Resistance to kanamycin, neomycin, paromomycin, ribostamycin, butirosin and gentamicin B. From Klebsiella pneumoniae.
   8240..8398    +  CDS            ble (fragment): BLE_KLEPN - Experimental evidence at protein level: Swiss-Prot protein existence level 1. Binding protein with a strong affinity to the bleomycin family of antibiotics. Binds to CL990; an antimitotic-antibiotic compound. From Klebsiella pneumoniae.
   8393..8514    +  polyA_signal   SV40 poly(A) signal: SV40 polyadenylation signal
   8585..8607    -  protein_bind   lac operator (fragment): The lac repressor binds to the lac operator to inhibit transcription in E. coli. This inhibition can be relieved by adding lactose or isopropyl-β-D-thiogalactopyranoside (IPTG). lac repressor encoded by lacI
   8611..8641    -  promoter       lac promoter: promoter for the E. coli lac operon
   8656..8677    -  protein_bind   CAP binding site: CAP binding activates transcription in the presence of cAMP. E. coli catabolite activator protein
   8690..8782    -  CDS            lacI (fragment): lac repressor; lacI; The lac repressor binds to the lac operator to inhibit transcription in E. coli. This inhibition can be relieved by adding lactose or isopropyl-β-D-thiogalactopyranoside (IPTG).
   8965..9553    -  rep_origin     ori: high-copy-number ColE1/pMB1/pBR322/pUC origin of replication
   9724..10584   -  CDS            AmpR: β-lactamase; bla; confers resistance to ampicillin, carbenicillin, and related antibiotics
  10585..10689   -  promoter       AmpR promoter: bla
  10748..17      -  misc_feature   bom (fragment) (across the origin): basis of mobility region from pBR322
