[The description below was written by a language model from this plasmid's Addgene catalogue record and pLannotate feature annotations shown in this document.]
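Description:
S2 1058 V82G ABEMax is a mammalian expression plasmid built on the pcDNA3.1(+) backbone that encodes a domain-inlaid adenine base editor. Rather than fusing the deaminase to a Cas9 terminus, the construct places miniABEMax, a single evolved TadA monomer carrying the V82G substitution, inside the Streptococcus pyogenes Cas9 nickase at position 1058. The feature table annotates the whole fusion as one long cas9 open reading frame of about 4.8 kb, longer than Cas9 alone, which is consistent with an internal insertion. The TadA segment itself is not annotated separately. Transcription is driven by the CMV immediate early enhancer and promoter, with a T7 promoter just upstream of the coding region, and terminates at the bGH polyadenylation signal.

Downstream of the editor, partial matches to a 3xFLAG epitope and a P2A peptide lead into the blasticidin S deaminase gene. Editor and blasticidin resistance therefore appear to be translated from one transcript and separated by ribosomal skipping, allowing enrichment of expressing cells. The backbone also retains the pcDNA3.1 SV40 promoter–neomycin resistance cassette with an SV40 poly(A) signal, although the catalogue lists only blasticidin as the selectable marker. In bacteria the plasmid is maintained through a high-copy ColE1/pUC-type origin and ampicillin resistance, and an f1 origin is also present. No guide RNA cassette is annotated, so the sgRNA presumably has to be supplied separately. The associated work concerns engineering inlaid Cas9 adenine base editors to reduce RNA off-target editing and improve on-target DNA editing, and this plasmid serves to express one such architecture in mammalian cells.
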