Addgene plasmid #135361: S2 1058 V82G ABEMax
Purpose: Expression of intradomain insertion of miniABEMax (evolved Tada monomer with V82G) at position 1058 of nSpyCas9
Depositing lab: Alex Hewitt. Depositing organization: University of Tasmania. Publication: Engineering domain-inlaid SaCas9 adenine base editors with reduced RNA off-targets and increased on-target DNA editing. Nguyen Tran MT, Mohd Khalid MKN, Wang Q, Walker JKR, Lidgerwood GE, Dilworth KL, Lisowski L, Pebay A, Hewitt AW. Nat Commun. 2020 Sep 25;11(1):4871. doi: 10.1038/s41467-020-18715-y. PubMed 32978399.
Backbone
  Vector backbone: pcDNA3.1(+)
  Vector type: Mammalian Expression, CRISPR
  Selectable markers: Blasticidin
Growth in bacteria
  Bacterial resistance: Ampicillin, 100 μg/mL
  Growth temperature: 30°C
  Growth strain: NEB Stable
  Copy number: High Copy
Gene/Insert
  Gene/Insert name: 1058 nSpyCas9 V82G ABEMax
  Species: Synthetic
  Mutation: (V82G)
  Cloning method: Restriction Enzyme; 5′ cloning site Unknown (unknown if destroyed)
Terms and licenses: Academic/Nonprofit Terms; Industry Terms: Not Available to Industry
How to cite: S2 1058 V82G ABEMax was a gift from Alex Hewitt (Addgene plasmid # 135361 ; http://n2t.net/addgene:135361 ; RRID:Addgene_135361)
