>Addgene plasmid #135361 | S2 1058 V82G ABEMax | depositor partial sequence | sequence record 261037 | insert: spyCas9 (D10A) with intradomain insertion of ABEMax (V82G) at position 1058
AAGCTTGCCACCATGGATAAAAAATATAGCATTGGTCTGGCGATTGGCACCAACTCCGTGGGCTGGGCTG
TGATTACCGATGAATACAAGGTTCCGAGCAAGAAGTTTAAGGTGCTGGGTAACACCGACCGTCACAGCAT
CAAGAAGAACCTGATTGGCGCTCTGCTGTTTGACAGCGGCGAGACCGCGGAAGCCACCCGCCTGAAGCGC
ACCGCGCGTCGCCGTTATACCCGTCGTAAGAACCGCATTTGCTATCTGCAAGAAATCTTCAGCAACGAGA
TGGCGAAAGTGGATGACAGCTTTTTCCACCGCCTGGAAGAGAGCTTTCTGGTGGAGGAAGATAAGAAGCA
CGAGCGTCACCCGATCTTCGGTAACATTGTGGACGAGGTGGCCTATCACGAAAAGTATCCGACCATCTAC
CACCTGCGTAAAAAACTGGTGGATAGCACCGACAAAGCTGATCTGCGCCTGATCTATCTGGCTCTGGCGC
ACATGATCAAATTCCGCGGCCACTTCCTGATTGAGGGTGACCTGAACCCGGACAACAGCGATGTGGATAA
ACTGTTTATTCAGCTGGTGCAGACCTATAACCAGCTGTTTGAAGAGAACCCGATCAACGCGAGCGGCGTG
GACGCGAAAGCTATTCTGAGCGCGCGTCTGAGCAAGAGCCGTCGTCTGGAAAACCTGATCGCGCAGCTGC
CGGGCGAGAAGAAAAACGGTCTGTTTGGCAACCTGATTGCCCTGAGCCTGGGTCTGACCCCGAACTTTAA
GAGCAACTTCGACCTGGCGGAGGACGCGAAACTGCAACTGAGCAAAGATACCTATGACGACGACCTGGAT
AACCTGCTGGCGCAGATCGGCGATCAGTATGCTGACCTGTTTCTGGCGGCCAAAAACCTGAGCGACGCGA
TTCTGCTGAGCGACATCCTGCGTGTGAACACCGAGATTACCAAAGCGCCGCTGAGCGCCAGCATGATTAA
GCGTTACGACGAACACCACCAGGACCTGACCCTGCTGAAAGCCCTGGTGCGCCAGCAGCTGCCGGAGAAG
TACAAAGAAATCTTTTTCGATCAGAGCAAAAACGGTTATGCCGGTTATATTGACGGTGGCGCGAGCCAGG
AGGAGTTTTATAAGTTCATTAAGCCGATTCTGGAAAAGATGGACGGCACCGAGGAGCTGCTGGTGAAGCT
GAACCGCGAAGACCTGCTGCGCAAACAGCGTACCTTTGATAACGGTAGCATTCCGCACCAGATTCACCTG
GGCGAACTGCACGCGATTCTGCGTCGCCAGGAGGACTTCTATCCGTTCCTGAAGGATAACCGTGAGAAAA
TTGAGAAGATTCTGACCTTCCGTATCCCGTACTATGTGGGCCCGCTGGCTCGTGGTAACAGCCGTTTCGC
TTGGATGACCCGTAAAAGCGAGGAGACCATTACCCCGTGGAACTTCGAGGAAGTGGTGGACAAAGGTGCC
AGCGCGCAGAGCTTTATCGAGCGCATGACCAACTTCGACAAAAACCTGCCGAACGAAAAAGTGCTGCCGA
AACACAGCCTGCTGTATGAATACTTCACCGTGTATAACGAACTGACCAAGGTGAAGTATGTGACCGAAGG
TATGCGCAAGCCGGCTTTTCTGAGCGGCGAGCAGAAGAAGGCGATTGTGGACCTGCTGTTCAAGACCAAC
CGTAAAGTGACCGTGAAGCAGCTGAAGGAGGACTACTTCAAGAAAATTGAATGCTTTGACAGCGTGGAGA
TCAGCGGCGTGGAGGACCGCTTCAACGCGAGCCTGGGCACCTACCACGATCTGCTGAAGATCATTAAGGA
TAAAGATTTTCTGGACAACGAGGAAAACGAAGACATCCTGGAGGATATTGTGCTGACCCTGACCCTGTTT
GAGGATCGTGAAATGATTGAAGAACGCCTGAAGACCTATGCTCACCTGTTCGATGATAAAGTGATGAAAC
AGCTGAAGCGTCGTCGTTATACCGGTTGGGGCCGTCTGAGCCGCAAACTGATCAACGGCATTCGTGACAA
ACAGAGCGGCAAGACCATCCTGGATTTTCTGAAAAGCGATGGCTTTGCGAACCGTAACTTTATGCAGCTG
ATTCACGATGATAGCCTGACCTTCAAGGAGGACATTCAGAAGGCGCAGGTGAGCGGCCAGGGTGACAGCC
TGCACGAGCACATTGCGAACCTGGCGGGCAGCCCGGCGATTAAGAAAGGCATTCTGCAAACCGTGAAAGT
GGTGGATGAACTGGTGAAAGTGATGGGCCGCCACAAGCCGGAGAACATTGTGATCGAGATGGCCCGTGAG
AACCAGACCACCCAGAAAGGCCAGAAGAACAGCCGCGAGCGCATGAAGCGTATTGAAGAGGGTATCAAGG
AGCTGGGCAGCCAGATCCTGAAGGAACACCCGGTGGAAAACACCCAGCTGCAAAACGAGAAACTGTATCT
GTACTACCTGCAAAACGGCCGTGACATGTATGTGGATCAGGAACTGGACATCAACCGCCTGAGCGACTAC
GACGTGGATGCGATCGTGCCGCAGAGCTTCCTGAAAGACGACAGCATTGATAACAAGGTGCTGACCCGTA
GCGACAAGAACCGTGGCAAAAGCGATAACGTGCCGAGCGAGGAGGTGGTGAAAAAGATGAAAAACTATTG
GCGCCAGCTGCTGAACGCGAAGCTGATTACCCAGCGCAAGTTCGACAACCTGACCAAGGCTGAGCGTGGT
GGCCTGAGCGAGCTGGACAAGGCTGGCTTTATCAAACGCCAGCTGGTGGAGACCCGCCAGATCACCAAGC
ACGTGGCGCAGATCCTGGATAGCCGTATGAACACCAAATACGATGAGAACGATAAGCTGATCCGCGAGGT
GAAAGTGATCACCCTGAAGAGCAAGCTGGTGAGCGATTTTCGCAAGGACTTCCAGTTCTACAAGGTGCGC
GAAATCAACAACTACCACCACGCGCACGATGCGTATCTGAACGCGGTGGTGGGCACCGCTCTGATCAAGA
AATATCCGAAGCTGGAGAGCGAGTTCGTGTACGGTGACTATAAAGTGTACGACGTGCGCAAAATGATTGC
CAAGAGCGAGCAGGAGATTGGTAAAGCTACCGCTAAATATTTCTTTTACAGCAACATCATGAACTTCTTT
AAGACCGAGATCACCCTGGCCAACGGTGAAATCCGTCCGAAGAAGAAACGTAAGGTGGGTAGCAGCGGTA
GCCCGAAAAAGAAGCGCAAAGTGGGCAGCGACGCGCTGGACGATTTCGATCTGGACATGCTGGGCAGCGA
TGCGCTGGATGATTTCGGCGGTGGCAGCTCTGAGGTGGAGTTTTCCCACGAGTACTGGATGAGACATGCC
CTGACCCTGGCCAAGAGGGCACGCGATGAGAGGGAGGTGCCTGTGGGAGCCGTGCTGGTGCTGAACAATA
GAGTGATCGGCGAGGGCTGGAACAGAGCCATCGGCCTGCACGACCCAACAGCCCATGCCGAAATTATGGC
CCTGAGACAGGGCGGCCTGGTCATGCAGAACTACAGACTGATTGACGCCACCCTGTACGGCACATTCGAG
CCTTGCGTGATGTGCGCCGGCGCCATGATCCACTCTAGGATCGGCCGCGTGGTGTTTGGCGTGAGGAACG
CAAAAACCGGCGCCGCAGGCTCCCTGATGGACGTGCTGCACTACCCCGGCATGAATCACCGCGTCGAAAT
TACCGAGGGAATCCTGGCAGATGAATGTGCCGCCCTGCTGTGCTATTTCTTTCGGATGCCTAGACAGGTG
TTCAATGCTCAGAAGAAGGCCCAGAGCTCCACCGACGGCGGTAGCGGCGGTAGCGGTGGTAGCGGCGGCA
GCGGTGGTAGCGGTGGCAGCGGTGGTCGCAAACGCCCGCTGATCGAAACCAACGGCGAAACCGGTGAAAT
CGTGTGGGATAAGGGTCGCGATTTCGCGACCGTGCGCAAGGTGCTGAGCATGCCGCAGGTGAACATCGTG
AAGAAGACCGAAGTGCAGACCGGCGGTTTTAGCAAGGAAAGCATCCTGCCGAAGCGCAACAGCGATAAGC
TGATCGCGCGTAAGAAGGACTGGGACCCGAAAAAGTATGGTGGCTTCGACAGCCCGACCGTGGCGTACAG
CGTGCTGGTGGTGGCCAAGGTGGAAAAGGGCAAAAGCAAAAAACTGAAAAGCGTGAAGGAGCTGCTGGGT
ATTACCATTATGGAACGTAGCAGCTTTGAGAAGAACCCGATCGACTTCCTGGAGGCGAAGGGTTACAAGG
AAGTGAAGAAAGATCTGATCATCAAACTGCCGAAGTACAGCCTGTTTGAGCTGGAAAACGGCCGTAAGCG
TATGCTGGCGAGCGCGGGTGAGCTGCAAAAAGGTAACGAGCTGGCGCTGCCGAGCAAGTACGTGAACTTT
CTGTACCTGGCGAGCCACTATGAAAAACTGAAAGGCAGCCCGGAGGACAACGAGCAGAAGCAGCTGTTTG
TGGAGCAGCACAAGCACTATCTGGACGAAATCATCGAACAGATCAGCGAGTTCAGCAAACGCGTGATTCT
GGCCGACGCCAACCTGGACAAAGTGCTGAGCGCCTACAACAAGCACCGCGATAAACCGATTCGCGAACAG
GCCGAGAACATCATTCACCTGTTTACCCTGACCAACCTGGGCGCGCCGGCGGCGTTCAAATACTTTGATA
CCACCATTGATCGCAAACGCTACACCAGCACCAAGGAAGTGCTGGATGCGACCCTGATCCACCAGAGCAT
TACCGGTCTGTACGAAACCCGCATCGATCTGAGCCAGCTGGGCGGCGATAGCGGTGGTAGCAAGCGTCCG
GCGGCGACCAAAAAGGCCGGCCAGGCGAAGAAGAAGAAGGACTACAAGGATGACGATGACAAAGGCAGCG
GCGCCACCAACTTCAGCCTGCTGAAGCAGGCCGGTGACGTGGAAGAAAACCCCGGCCCGATGGCGAAGCC
GCTGAGCCAGGAGGAAAGCACCCTGATTGAGCGCGCCACCGCGACCATCAACAGCATTCCGATTAGCGAA
GACTACAGCGTGGCGAGCGCCGCTCTGAGCAGCGATGGCCGTATCTTCACCGGCGTGAACGTGTACCACT
TTACCGGCGGTCCGTGCGCGGAACTGGTGGTGCTGGGCACCGCGGCGGCTGCGGCTGCGGGTAACCTGAC
CTGCATCGTGGCCATTGGTAACGAAAACCGCGGCATTCTGAGCCCGTGCGGCCGTTGCCGCCAGGTGCTG
CTGGACCTGCACCCCGGTATCAAAGCGATTGTGAAAGATAGCGATGGTCAACCGACCGCTGTGGGTATCC
GTGAACTGCTGCCATCCGGCTATGTTTGGGAGGGCTAAGGTACC
